>Addgene plasmid #87748 | pET151-Vps4(101-437)-Hcp1 E322A | addgene full sequence | sequence record 175376 | Addgene NGS Result
CAAGGAGATGGCGCCCAACAGTCCCCCGGCCACGGGGCCTGCCACCATACCCACGCCGAAACAAGCGCTC
ATGAGCCCGAAGTGGCGAGCCCGATCTTCCCCATCGGTGATGTCGGCGATATAGGCGCCAGCAACCGCAC
CTGTGGCGCCGGTGATGCCGGCCACGATGCGTCCGGCGTAGAGGATCGAGATCTCGATCCCGCGAAATTA
ATACGACTCACTATAGGGGAATTGTGAGCGGATAACAATTCCCCTCTAGAAATAATTTTGTTTAACTTTA
AGAAGGAGATATACATATGCATCATCACCATCACCATGGTAAGCCTATCCCTAACCCTCTCCTCGGTCTC
GATTCTACGGAAAACCTGTATTTTCAGGGACAGGAAGAGGGTGAGGATAATGGTGGAGAAGACAACAAAA
AGCTAAGAGGTGCCTTATCGAGTGCTATTTTGTCTGAGAAGCCCAATGTTAAGTGGGAAGACGTGGCTGG
ACTGGAAGGAGCCAAAGAGGCCCTTAAAGAAGCCGTTATTTTACCTGTCAAGTTCCCACATTTGTTCAAA
GGTAACCGTAAGCCCACTTCGGGAATCTTATTGTACGGACCACCAGGTACAGGTAAATCATATTTGGCAA
AAGCAGTGGCCACCGAGGCCAATTCTACCTTTTTCAGTGTTAGTTCCAGTGATTTGGTTTCTAAGTGGAT
GGGTGAATCTGAAAAACTTGTCAAACAGTTATTTGCGATGGCAAGAGAAAATAAACCTTCTATTATTTTT
ATAGATGAAGTGGATGCGCTAACAGGTACCAGAGGAGAAGGAGAGAGCGAAGCAAGTAGAAGAATTAAAA
CAGAATTATTGGTACAAATGAATGGTGTTGGGAATGACTCCCAAGGTGTTTTGGTCCTTGGCGCAACAAA
TATCCCATGGCAACTGGACAGTGCCATCAGGAGAAGATTTGAAAGAAGAATATATATACCATTACCAGAT
TTGGCGGCAAGAACCACCATGTTCGAGATTAACGTCGGCGACACTCCATGCGTATTGACCAAGGCGGATT
ATAGAACTTTAGGTGCAATGACTGAAGGTTATTCCGGGAGTGATATTGCTGTAGTGGTGAAAGATGCGCT
AATGCAACCGATAAGAAAAATTCAAAGCGCGACACATTTCAAAGATGTCTCTACGGAGGACGACGAAACA
AGAAAACTAACACCATGCTCTCCAGGTGATGATGGCGCCATCGAGATGAGTTGGACGGATATTGAAGCTG
ATGAATTAAAAGAACCAGATCTCACCATAAAGGATTTCTTAAAGGCTATCAAATCGACGAGACCTACCGT
GAATGAGGATGACTTGCTGAAGCAAGAACAGTTCACTAGAGATTTTGGTCAAGAAGGTAACGGTGGTGGC
GGGTCTGGAGGTGGAGGCAGTGGCGGAGGTGGGAGCGGAGGCGGGATGGCTGTTGATATGTTCATCAAGA
TCGGCGACGTCAAGGGTGAGTCCAAGGACAAGACTCACGCCGAGGAAATCGACGTGCTGGCATGGAGCTG
GGGCATGTCCCAGTCCGGGTCGATGCACATGGGCGGTGGCGGCGGCGCCGGCAAGGTCAACGTGCAGGAC
CTGTCGTTCACCAAGTACATCGACAAGTCCACGCCCAACCTGATGATGGCCTGCTCCAGCGGCAAGCACT
ATCCGCAGGCGAAGCTGACCATCCGCAAGGCCGGCGGCGAGAACCAGGTCGAGTACCTGATCATCACCCT
GAAGGAAGTCCTGGTGTCCTCGGTGAGCACCGGCGGCAGCGGTGGCGAGGATCGCCTGACCGAGAACGTG
ACCCTGAACTTCGCCCAGGTCCAGGTCGACTACCAGCCGCAGAAGGCGGATGGCGCGAAGGACGGCGGTC
CGGTCAAGTACGGCTGGAACATCCGCCAGAACGTGCAGGCCGGATAATAAAAGGGCGAGCTCAGATCCGG
CTGCTAACAAAGCCCGAAAGGAAGCTGAGTTGGCTGCTGCCACCGCTGAGCAATAACTAGCATAACCCCT
TGGGGCCTCTAAACGGGTCTTGAGGGGTTTTTTGCTGAAAGGAGGAACTATATCCGGATATCCCGCAAGA
GGCCCGGCAGTACCGGCATAACCAAGCCTATGCCTACAGCATCCAGGGTGACGGTGCCGAGGATGACGAT
GAGCGCATTGTTAGATTTCATACACGGTGCCTGACTGCGTTAGCAATTTAACTGTGATAAACTACCGCAT
TAAAGCTAGCTTATCGATGATAAGCTGTCAAACATGAGAATTAATTCTTGAAGACGAAAGGGCCTCGTGA
TACGCCTATTTTTATAGGTTAATGTCATGATAATAATGGTTTCTTAGACGTCAGGTGGCACTTTTCGGGG
AAATGTGCGCGGAACCCCTATTTGTTTATTTTTCTAAATACATTCAAATATGTATCCGCTCATGAGACAA
TAACCCTGATAAATGCTTCAATAATATTGAAAAAGGAAGAGTATGAGTATTCAACATTTCCGTGTCGCCC
TTATTCCCTTTTTTGCGGCATTTTGCCTTCCTGTTTTTGCTCACCCAGAAACGCTGGTGAAAGTAAAAGA
TGCTGAAGATCAGTTGGGTGCACGAGTGGGTTACATCGAACTGGATCTCAACAGCGGTAAGATCCTTGAG
AGTTTTCGCCCCGAAGAACGTTTTCCAATGATGAGCACTTTTAAAGTTCTGCTATGTGGCGCGGTATTAT
CCCGTGTTGACGCCGGGCAAGAGCAACTCGGTCGCCGCATACACTATTCTCAGAATGACTTGGTTGAGTA
CTCACCAGTCACAGAAAAGCATCTTACGGATGGCATGACAGTAAGAGAATTATGCAGTGCTGCCATAACC
ATGAGTGATAACACTGCGGCCAACTTACTTCTGACAACGATCGGAGGACCGAAGGAGCTAACCGCTTTTT
TGCACAACATGGGGGATCATGTAACTCGCCTTGATCGTTGGGAACCGGAGCTGAATGAAGCCATACCAAA
CGACGAGCGTGACACCACGATGCCTGCAGCAATGGCAACAACGTTGCGCAAACTATTAACTGGCGAACTA
CTTACTCTAGCTTCCCGGCAACAATTAATAGACTGGATGGAGGCGGATAAAGTTGCAGGACCACTTCTGC
GCTCGGCCCTTCCGGCTGGCTGGTTTATTGCTGATAAATCTGGAGCCGGTGAGCGTGGGTCTCGCGGTAT
CATTGCAGCACTGGGGCCAGATGGTAAGCCCTCCCGTATCGTAGTTATCTACACGACGGGGAGTCAGGCA
ACTATGGATGAACGAAATAGACAGATCGCTGAGATAGGTGCCTCACTGATTAAGCATTGGTAACTGTCAG
ACCAAGTTTACTCATATATACTTTAGATTGATTTAAAACTTCATTTTTAATTTAAAAGGATCTAGGTGAA
GATCCTTTTTGATAATCTCATGACCAAAATCCCTTAACGTGAGTTTTCGTTCCACTGAGCGTCAGACCCC
GTAGAAAAGATCAAAGGATCTTCTTGAGATCCTTTTTTTCTGCGCGTAATCTGCTGCTTGCAAACAAAAA
AACCACCGCTACCAGCGGTGGTTTGTTTGCCGGATCAAGAGCTACCAACTCTTTTTCCGAAGGTAACTGG
CTTCAGCAGAGCGCAGATACCAAATACTGTCCTTCTAGTGTAGCCGTAGTTAGGCCACCACTTCAAGAAC
TCTGTAGCACCGCCTACATACCTCGCTCTGCTAATCCTGTTACCAGTGGCTGCTGCCAGTGGCGATAAGT
CGTGTCTTACCGGGTTGGACTCAAGACGATAGTTACCGGATAAGGCGCAGCGGTCGGGCTGAACGGGGGG
TTCGTGCACACAGCCCAGCTTGGAGCGAACGACCTACACCGAACTGAGATACCTACAGCGTGAGCTATGA
GAAAGCGCCACGCTTCCCGAAGGGAGAAAGGCGGACAGGTATCCGGTAAGCGGCAGGGTCGGAACAGGAG
AGCGCACGAGGGAGCTTCCAGGGGGAAACGCCTGGTATCTTTATAGTCCTGTCGGGTTTCGCCACCTCTG
ACTTGAGCGTCGATTTTTGTGATGCTCGTCAGGGGGGCGGAGCCTATGGAAAAACGCCAGCAACGCGGCC
TTTTTACGGTTCCTGGCCTTTTGCTGGCCTTTTGCTCACATGTTCTTTCCTGCGTTATCCCCTGATTCTG
TGGATAACCGTATTACCGCCTTTGAGTGAGCTGATACCGCTCGCCGCAGCCGAACGACCGAGCGCAGCGA
GTCAGTGAGCGAGGAAGCGGAAGAGCGCCTGATGCGGTATTTTCTCCTTACGCATCTGTGCGGTATTTCA
CACCGCAATGGTGCACTCTCAGTACAATCTGCTCTGATGCCGCATAGTTAAGCCAGTATACACTCCGCTA
TCGCTACGTGACTGGGTCATGGCTGCGCCCCGACACCCGCCAACACCCGCTGACGCGCCCTGACGGGCTT
GTCTGCTCCCGGCATCCGCTTACAGACAAGCTGTGACCGTCTCCGGGAGCTGCATGTGTCAGAGGTTTTC
ACCGTCATCACCGAAACGCGCGAGGCAGCTGCGGTAAAGCTCATCAGCGTGGTCGTGAAGCGATTCACAG
ATGTCTGCCTGTTCATCCGCGTCCAGCTCGTTGAGTTTCTCCAGAAGCGTTAATGTCTGGCTTCTGATAA
AGCGGGCCATGTTAAGGGCGGTTTTTTCCTGTTTGGTCACTGATGCCTCCGTGTAAGGGGGATTTCTGTT
CATGGGGGTAATGATACCGATGAAACGAGAGAGGATGCTCACGATACGGGTTACTGATGATGAACATGCC
CGGTTACTGGAACGTTGTGAGGGTAAACAACTGGCGGTATGGATGCGGCGGGACCAGAGAAAAATCACTC
AGGGTCAATGCCAGCGCTTCGTTAATACAGATGTAGGTGTTCCACAGGGTAGCCAGCAGCATCCTGCGAT
GCAGATCCGGAACATAATGGTGCAGGGCGCTGACTTCCGCGTTTCCAGACTTTACGAAACACGGAAACCG
AAGACCATTCATGTTGTTGCTCAGGTCGCAGACGTTTTGCAGCAGCAGTCGCTTCACGTTCGCTCGCGTA
TCGGTGATTCATTCTGCTAACCAGTAAGGCAACCCCGCCAGCCTAGCCGGGTCCTCAACGACAGGAGCAC
GATCATGCGCACCCGTGGCCAGGACCCAACGCTGCCCGAGATGCGCCGCGTGCGGCTGCTGGAGATGGCG
GACGCGATGGATATGTTCTGCCAAGGGTTGGTTTGCGCATTCACAGTTCTCCGCAAGAATTGATTGGCTC
CAATTCTTGGAGTGGTGAATCCGTTAGCGAGGTGCCGCCGGCTTCCATTCAGGTCGAGGTGGCCCGGCTC
CATGCACCGCGACGCAACGCGGGGAGGCAGACAAGGTATAGGGCGGCGCCTACAATCCATGCCAACCCGT
TCCATGTGCTCGCCGAGGCGGCATAAATCGCCGTGACGATCAGCGGTCCAATGATCGAAGTTAGGCTGGT
AAGAGCCGCGAGCGATCCTTGAAGCTGTCCCTGATGGTCGTCATCTACCTGCCTGGACAGCATGGCCTGC
AACGCGGGCATCCCGATGCCGCCGGAAGCGAGAAGAATCATAATGGGGAAGGCCATCCAGCCTCGCGTCG
CGAACGCCAGCAAGACGTAGCCCAGCGCGTCGGCCGCCATGCCGGCGATAATGGCCTGCTTCTCGCCGAA
ACGTTTGGTGGCGGGACCAGTGACGAAGGCTTGAGCGAGGGCGTGCAAGATTCCGAATACCGCAAGCGAC
AGGCCGATCATCGTCGCGCTCCAGCGAAAGCGGTCCTCGCCGAAAATGACCCAGAGCGCTGCCGGCACCT
GTCCTACGAGTTGCATGATAAAGAAGACAGTCATAAGTGCGGCGACGATAGTCATGCCCCGCGCCCACCG
GAAGGAGCTGACTGGGTTGAAGGCTCTCAAGGGCATCGGTCGAGATCCCGGTGCCTAATGAGTGAGCTAA
CTTACATTAATTGCGTTGCGCTCACTGCCCGCTTTCCAGTCGGGAAACCTGTCGTGCCAGCTGCATTAAT
GAATCGGCCAACGCGCGGGGAGAGGCGGTTTGCGTATTGGGCGCCAGGGTGGTTTTTCTTTTCACCAGTG
AGACGGGCAACAGCTGATTGCCCTTCACCGCCTGGCCCTGAGAGAGTTGCAGCAAGCGGTCCACGCTGGT
TTGCCCCAGCAGGCGAAAATCCTGTTTGATGGTGGTTAACGGCGGGATATAACATGAGCTGTCTTCGGTA
TCGTCGTATCCCACTACCGAGATATCCGCACCAACGCGCAGCCCGGACTCGGTAATGGCGCGCATTGCGC
CCAGCGCCATCTGATCGTTGGCAACCAGCATCGCAGTGGGAACGATGCCCTCATTCAGCATTTGCATGGT
TTGTTGAAAACCGGACATGGCACTCCAGTCGCCTTCCCGTTCCGCTATCGGCTGAATTTGATTGCGAGTG
AGATATTTATGCCAGCCAGCCAGACGCAGACGCGCCGAGACAGAACTTAATGGGCCCGCTAACAGCGCGA
TTTGCTGGTGACCCAATGCGACCAGATGCTCCACGCCCAGTCGCGTACCGTCTTCATGGGAGAAAATAAT
ACTGTTGATGGGTGTCTGGTCAGAGACATCAAGAAATAACGCCGGAACATTAGTGCAGGCAGCTTCCACA
GCAATGGCATCCTGGTCATCCAGCGGATAGTTAATGATCAGCCCACTGACGCGTTGCGCGAGAAGATTGT
GCACCGCCGCTTTACAGGCTTCGACGCCGCTTCGTTCTACCATCGACACCACCACGCTGGCACCCAGTTG
ATCGGCGCGAGATTTAATCGCCGCGACAATTTGCGACGGCGCGTGCAGGGCCAGACTGGAGGTGGCAACG
CCAATCAGCAACGACTGTTTGCCCGCCAGTTGTTGTGCCACGCGGTTGGGAATGTAATTCAGCTCCGCCA
TCGCCGCTTCCACTTTTTCCCGCGTTTTCGCAGAAACGTGGCTGGCCTGGTTCACCACGCGGGAAACGGT
CTGATAAGAGACACCGGCATACTCTGCGACATCGTATAACGTTACTGGTTTCACATTCACCACCCTGAAT
TGACTCTCTTCCGGGCGCTATCATGCCATACCGCGAAAGGTTTTGCGCCATTCGATGGTGTCCGGGATCT
CGACGCTCTCCCTTATGCGACTCCTGCATTAGGAAGCAGCCCAGTAGTAGGTTGAGGCCGTTGAGCACCG
CCGCCGCAAGGAATGGTGCATG
Features (pLannotate 1.2.2; 22 found; start..end, strand, type, name):
    209..227     +  promoter       T7 promoter: promoter for bacteriophage T7 RNA polymerase
    228..252     +  protein_bind   lac operator: The lac repressor binds to the lac operator to inhibit transcription in E. coli. This inhibition can be relieved by adding lactose or isopropyl-β-D-thiogalactopyranoside (IPTG). lac repressor encoded by lacI
    267..289     +  RBS            RBS: efficient ribosome binding site from bacteriophage T7 gene 10 (Olins and Rangwala, 1989)
    318..359     +  CDS            V5 tag: epitope tag from simian virus 5
    360..379     +  CDS            TEV site (fragment): tobacco etch virus (TEV) protease recognition and cleavage site
    381..1391    +  CDS            VPS4 (fragment): VPS4_YEAST - Also known as CSC1, DID6, END13, GRD13, VPL4, VPT10. Experimental evidence at protein level: Swiss-Prot protein existence level 1. Involved in the transport of biosynthetic membrane proteins from the prevacuolar/endosomal compartment to the vacuole. Required for multivesicular body (MVB) protein sorting. Catalyzes the ATP-dependent dissociation of class E VPS proteins from endosomal membranes, such as the disassembly of the ESCRT-III complex. From Saccharomyces cerevisiae (strain ATCC 204508 / S288c) (Baker's yeast).
   1446..1931    +  CDS            hcp1: HCP1_PSEAE - Experimental evidence at protein level: Swiss-Prot protein existence level 1. Required for assembly of the protein secretion apparatus HSI- I. Actively secreted during chronic infection of cystic fibrosis patients. From Pseudomonas aeruginosa (strain ATCC 15692 / DSM 22644 / CIP 104116 / JCM 14847 / LMG 12228 / 1C / PRS 101 / PAO1).
   1960..2009    +  CDS            SET1 (fragment): solubility-enhancement tag derived from T7 phage gene 10B
   2017..2064    +  terminator     T7 terminator: transcription terminator for bacteriophage T7 RNA polymerase
   2087..2191    -  CDS            TcR (fragment): tetracycline efflux protein; tet; confers resistance to tetracycline
   2248..2271    -  promoter       tet promoter (fragment): E. coli promoter for tetracycline efflux protein gene
   2388..2492    +  promoter       AmpR promoter: bla
   2493..3353    +  CDS            AmpR: β-lactamase; bla; confers resistance to ampicillin, carbenicillin, and related antibiotics
   3524..4112    +  rep_origin     ori: high-copy-number ColE1/pMB1/pBR322/pUC origin of replication
   4298..4437    -  misc_feature   bom: basis of mobility region from pBR322
   4539..4730    -  CDS            rop: Rop protein, which maintains plasmids at low copy number; rop
   4747..5127    +  CDS            YPB1_ECOLX: Protein predicted: Swiss-Prot protein existence level 4. From Escherichia coli.
   5369..5993    -  CDS            TcR (fragment): tetracycline efflux protein; tet; confers resistance to tetracycline
   6008..6029    -  protein_bind   CAP binding site: CAP binding activates transcription in the presence of cAMP. E. coli catabolite activator protein
   6042..7124    -  CDS            lacI: lac repressor; lacI; The lac repressor binds to the lac operator to inhibit transcription in E. coli. This inhibition can be relieved by adding lactose or isopropyl-β-D-thiogalactopyranoside (IPTG).
   7125..7202    -  promoter       lacI promoter: lacI
   7210..187     -  CDS            TcR (fragment) (across the origin): tetracycline efflux protein; tet; confers resistance to tetracycline
