[The description below was written by a language model from this plasmid's Addgene catalogue record and pLannotate feature annotations shown in this document.]
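Description:
pET151-Vps4(101-437)-Hcp1 E322A is a bacterial expression plasmid of about 7.3 kb built on the Invitrogen pET151 backbone for producing a recombinant fusion protein in E. coli. It replicates from a pBR322/ColE1-type origin accompanied by the bom region and the rop gene, which holds the plasmid at low copy number, consistent with the catalogue entry. Selection is through the β-lactamase (AmpR) gene, conferring ampicillin resistance. Several tetracycline-resistance fragments and a tet promoter fragment are annotated, but these are non-functional remnants of the pBR322 lineage rather than usable markers.

Expression is driven by a T7 promoter immediately followed by a lac operator and the strong T7 gene 10 ribosome binding site, with a T7 terminator downstream. The plasmid also carries lacI, so transcription is repressed until relieved by IPTG in a host that supplies T7 RNA polymerase. The open reading frame begins with the backbone-encoded N-terminal 6xHis-V5-TEV module (the feature table annotates the V5 epitope and TEV protease site, not the His tag), allowing affinity purification, detection and tag removal. This is followed by residues 101-437 of Saccharomyces cerevisiae Vps4, the AAA ATPase that disassembles ESCRT-III during multivesicular body sorting. The construct lacks the first 100 amino acids and carries a Glu-322 to Ala substitution, whose functional rationale is not stated in the record. The Vps4 cassette is fused at its C terminus to Pseudomonas aeruginosa Hcp1, a component of a protein secretion apparatus. The insert was introduced by ligation-independent cloning. The plasmid was deposited in connection with structural work on protein translocation by the Vps4-Vta1 ATPase.
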