Addgene plasmid #87748: pET151-Vps4(101-437)-Hcp1 E322A
Purpose: Bacterial expression of S. cerevisiae Vps4 AAA ATPase cassette fused to P. aeruginosa Hcp1
Depositing lab: Chris Hill. Depositing organization: University of Utah. Publication: Structural Basis of Protein Translocation by the Vps4-Vta1 AAA ATPase. Monroe N, Han H, Shen PS, Sundquist WI, Hill CP. Elife. 2017 Apr 5;6. pii: e24487. doi: 10.7554/eLife.24487. PubMed 28379137.
Backbone
  Vector backbone: pET151
  Backbone manufacturer: Invitrogen
  Backbone size w/o insert (bp): 5700
  Total vector size (bp): 7300
  Vector type: Bacterial Expression
Growth in bacteria
  Bacterial resistance: Ampicillin, 100 μg/mL
  Growth temperature: 37°C
  Growth strain: DH5alpha
  Copy number: Low Copy
Gene/Insert
  Gene/Insert name: Vacuolar protein sorting-associated protein 4 (alt name: Vps4)
  Species: S. cerevisiae (budding yeast)
  Insert size (bp): 1554
  Mutation: deleted amino acids 1-100, mutated Glu-322 to Ala
  GenBank ID: NM_001184270
  Entrez Gene: VPS4 (a.k.a. YPR173C, CSC1, DID6, END13, GRD13, VPL4, VPT10)
  Promoter: T7
  Tag / fusion protein: 6xHis-V5-TEV (N terminal on backbone); Hcp1 (C terminal on insert)
  Cloning method: Ligation Independent Cloning
  Sequencing primers: 5′ TAATACGACTCACTATAGG; 3′ GCTAGTTATTGCTCAGCGG
Terms and licenses: Academic/Nonprofit Terms; Industry Terms: Not Available to Industry
How to cite: pET151-Vps4(101-437)-Hcp1 E322A was a gift from Chris Hill (Addgene plasmid # 87748 ; http://n2t.net/addgene:87748 ; RRID:Addgene_87748)
